>Addgene plasmid #154719 | pEPYC1CB0470 | depositor full sequence | sequence record 299653 | pEPYC1CB0470 sequence 7327 bps
GCAATTGTCTTCTGCACGAAGTGGTTTAAACTATCAGTGTTTGACAGGATATATTGGCGGGTAAACCTAA
GAGAAAAGAGCGTTTATTAGAATAATCGGATATTTAAAAGGGCGTGAAAAGGTTTATCCGTTCGTCCATT
TGTATGTGCATGCCAACCACAGGGTTCCCCAGATCAGGCGCTGGCTGCTGAACCCCCAGCCGGAACTGAC
CCCACAAGGCCCTAGCGTTTGCAATGCACCAGGTCATCATTGACCCAGGCGTGTTCCACCAGGCCGCTGC
CTCGCAACTCTTCGCAGGCTTCGCCGACCTGCTCGCGCCACTTCTTCACGCGGGTGGAATCCGATCCGCA
CATGAGGCGGAAGGTTTCCAGCTTGAGCGGGTACGGCTCCCGGTGCGAGCTGAAATAGTCGAACATCCGT
CGGGCCGTCGGCGACAGCTTGCGGTACTTCTCCCATATGAATTTCGTGTAGTGGTCGCCAGCAAACAGCA
CGACGATTTCCTCGTCGATCAGGACCTGGCAACGGGACGTTTTCTTGCCACGGTCCAGGACGCGGAAGCG
GTGCAGCAGCGACACCGATTCCAGGTGCCCAACGCGGTCGGACGTGAAGCCCATCGCCGTCGCCTGTAGG
CGCGACAGGCATTCCTCGGCCTTCGTGTAATACCGGCCATTGATCGACCAGCCCAGGTCCTGGCAAAGCT
CGTAGAACGTGAAGGTGATCGGCTCGCCGATAGGGGTGCGCTTCGCGTACTCCAACACCTGCTGCCACAC
CAGTTCGTCATCGTCGGCCCGCAGCTCGACGCCGGTGTAGGTGATCTTCACGTCCTTGTTGACGTGGAAA
ATGACCTTGTTTTGCAGCGCCTCGCGCGGGATTTTCTTGTTGCGCGTGGTGAACAGGGCAGAGCGGGCCG
TGTCGTTTGGCATCGCTCGCATCGTGTCCGGCCACGGCGCAATATCGAACAAGGAAAGCTGCATTTCCTT
GATCTGCTGCTTCGTGTGTTTCAGCAACGCGGCCTGCTTGGCCTCGCTGACCTGTTTTGCCAGGTCCTCG
CCGGCGGTTTTTCGCTTCTTGGTCGTCATAGTTCCTCGCGTGTCGATGGTCATCGACTTCGCCAAACCTG
CCGCCTCCTGTTCAAGACGACGCGAACGCTCCACGGCGGCCGATGGCGCGGGCAGGGCAGGGGGAGCCAG
TTGCACGCTGTCGCGCTCGATCTTGGCCGTAGCTTGCTGGACCATCGAGCCGACGGACTGGAAGGTTTCG
CGGGGCGCACGCATGACGGTGCGGCTTGCGATGGTTTCGGCATCCTCGGCGGAAAACCCCGCGTCGATCA
GTTCTTGCCTGTATGCCTTCCGGTCAAACGTCCGATTCATTCACCCTCCTTGCGGGATTGCCCCGACTCA
CGCCGGGGCAATGTGCCCTTATTCCTGATTTGACCCGCCTGGTGCCTTGGTGTCCAGATAATCCACCTTA
TCGGCAATGAAGTCGGTCCCGTAGACCGTCTGGCCGTCCTTCTCGTACTTGGTATTCCGAATCTTGCCCT
GCACGAATACCAGCGACCCCTTGCCCAAATACTTGCCGTGGGCCTCGGCCTGAGAGCCAAAACACTTGAT
GCGGAAGAAGTCGGTGCGCTCCTGCTTGTCGCCGGCATCGTTGCGCCACATCTAGGATCTGCCAGGAACC
GTAAAAAGGCCGCGTTGCTGGCGTTTTTCCATAGGCTCCGCCCCCCTGACGAGCATCACAAAAATCGACG
CTCAAGTCAGAGGTGGCGAAACCCGACAGGACTATAAAGATACCAGGCGTTTCCCCCTGGAAGCTCCCTC
GTGCGCTCTCCTGTTCCGACCCTGCCGCTTACCGGATACCTGTCCGCCTTTCTCCCTTCGGGAAGCGTGG
CGCTTTCTCATAGCTCACGCTGTAGGTATCTCAGTTCGGTGTAGGTCGTTCGCTCCAAGCTGGGCTGTGT
GCACGAACCCCCCGTTCAGCCCGACCGCTGCGCCTTATCCGGTAACTATCGTCTTGAGTCCAACCCGGTA
AGACACGACTTATCGCCACTGGCAGCAGCCACTGGTAACAGGATTAGCAGAGCGAGGTATGTAGGCGGTG
CTACAGAGTTCTTGAAGTGGTGGCCTAACTACGGCTACACTAGAAGAACAGTATTTGGTATCTGCGCTCT
GCTGAAGCCAGTTACCTTCGGAAAAAGAGTTGGTAGCTCTTGATCCGGCAAACAAACCACCGCTGGTAGC
GGTGGTTTTTTTGTTTGCAAGCAGCAGATTACGCGCAGAAAAAAAGGATCTCAAGAAGATCCTTTGATCT
TTTCTACGGGGTCTGACGCTCAGTGGAACGAAAACTCACGTTAAGGGATTTTGGTCATGAGATTATCAAA
AAGGATCTTCACCTAGATCCTTTTAAATTAAAAATGAAGTTTTAAATCAATCTAAAGTATATATGAGTAA
ACTTGGTCTGACAGTTACCAATGCTTAATCAGTGAGGCACCTATCTCAGCGATCTGTCTATTTCGTTCAT
CCATAGTTGCCTGACTCCCCGTCGTGTAGATAACTACGATACGGGAGGGCTTACCATCTGGCCCCAGTGC
TGCAATGATACCGCGAGAACCACGCTCACCGGCTCCAGATTTATCAGCAATAAACCAGCCAGCCGGAAGG
GCCGAGCGCAGAAGTGGTCCTGCAACTTTATCCGCCTCCATCCAGTCTATTAATTGTTGCCGGGAAGCTA
GAGTAAGTAGTTCGCCAGTTAATAGTTTGCGCAACGTTGTTGCCATTGCTACAGGCATCGTGGTGTCACG
CTCGTCGTTTGGTATGGCTTCATTCAGCTCCGGTTCCCAACGATCAAGGCGAGTTACATGATCCCCCATG
TTGTGCAAAAAAGCGGTTAGCTCCTTCGGTCCTCCGATCGTTGTCAGAAGTAAGTTGGCCGCAGTGTTAT
CACTCATGGTTATGGCAGCACTGCATAATTCTCTTACTGTCATGCCATCCGTAAGATGCTTTTCTGTGAC
TGGTGAGTACTCAACCAAGTCATTCTGAGAATAGTGTATGCGGCGACCGAGTTGCTCTTGCCCGGCGTCA
ATACGGGATAATACCGCGCCACATAGCAGAACTTTAAAAGTGCTCATCATTGGAAAACGTTCTTCGGGGC
GAAAACTCTCAAGGATCTTACCGCTGTTGAGATCCAGTTCGATGTAACCCACTCGTGCACCCAACTGATC
TTCAGCATCTTTTACTTTCACCAGCGTTTCTGGGTGAGCAAAAACAGGAAGGCAAAATGCCGCAAAAAAG
GGAATAAGGGCGACACGGAAATGTTGAATACTCATACTCTTCCTTTTTCAATATTATTGAAGCATTTATC
AAGGTTATTGTCTCATGAGCGGATACATATTTGAATGTATTTAGAAAAATAAACAAATAGGGGTTCCGCG
CACGAATTGGCCAGCGCTGCCATTTTTGGGGTGAGGCCGTTCGCGGCCGAGGGGCGCAGCCCCTGGGGGG
ATGGGAGGCCCGCGTTAGCGGGCCGGGAGGGTTCGAGAAGGGGGGGCACCCCCCTTCGGCGTGCGCGGTC
ACGCGCACAGGGCGCAGCCCTGGTTAAAAACAAGGTTTATAAATATTGGTTTAAAAGCAGGTTAAAAGAC
AGGTTAGCGGTGGCCGAAAAACGGGCGGAAACCCTTGCAAATGCTGGATTTTCTGCCTGTGGACAGCCCC
TCAAATGTCAATAGGTGCGCCCCTCATCTGTCAGCACTCTGCCCCTCAAGTGTCAAGGATCGCGCCCCTC
ATCTGTCAGTAGTCGCGCCCCTCAAGTGTCAATACCGCAGGGCACTTATCCCCAGGCTTGTCCACATCAT
CTGTGGGAAACTCGCGTAAAATCAGGCGTTTTCGCCGATTTGCGAGGCTGGCCAGCTCCACGTCGCCGGC
CGAAATCGAGCCTGCCCCTCATCTGTCAACGCCGCGCCGGGTGAGTCGGCCCCTCAAGTGTCAACGTCCG
CCCCTCATCTGTCAGTGAGGGCCAAGTTTTCCGCGAGGTATCCACAACGCCGGCGGCCGCGGTGTCTCGC
ACACGGCTTCGACGGCGTTTCTGGCGCGTTTGCAGGGCCATAGACGGCCGCCAGCCCAGCGGCGAGGGCA
ACCAGCCCGGTGAGCGTCGCAAAGGAGATCCTGATCTGACTGATGGGCTGCCTGTATCGAGTGGTGATTT
TGTGCCGAGCTGCCGGTCGGGGAGCTGTTGGCTGGCTGGTGGCAGGATATATTGTGGTGTAAACAAATTG
ACGCTTAGACAACTTAATAACACATTGCGGACGTTTTTAATGTACTGGGGTGGATGCAGTGGGCCCCACT
CTGTGAAGACAATGCCGAATTCGGATCCGGAGGGAGGCGTGTCGTTTTAGTGAGGATCGAAAGGACAGTA
ACTGCTAGGAGGACCGATGCTGATCTTCCATCAACAAATAATCCAAGTAAGGTAGGTCACGACCACTATA
ATTTCGGGAAACCTCCTCGGCTATCGCTTTAGCAAGACCTCTACATTGCGATAAAGGAAAGGCTATGCCC
AATTATGACCCCCGCCGATGACGCGGGAAAAACTGGTACTTGTTGAAGCATCTTCCACTATGCCCAATGG
TGGAGCACGACAAAACTGGTACTTGTGTACAGCTGACGTAAGGGATGACGCACATATCAGCTTAGCAAGA
CCTCTTGAAGATAAGATAATAATGTTGAAGATAAGATGCCTGCCTTGATGACTATATAAGGTTTTGCTAT
TCATTGAAAGCAGTAGTGACTGATTTGTATATATACTGTATTTTTACAACAATTACCAACAACAACAAAC
AACAAACAACATTACAATTACTATTTACAATTACAATGGAGGACGCCAAAAACATAAAGAAAGGCCCGGC
GCCATTCTATCCGCTGGAAGATGGAACCGCTGGAGAGCAACTGCATAAGGCTATGAAGAGATACGCCCTG
GTTCCTGGAACAATTGCTTTTACAGATGCACATATCGAGGTGGACATCACTTACGCTGAGTACTTCGAAA
TGTCCGTTCGGTTGGCAGAAGCTATGAAACGATATGGGCTGAATACAAATCACAGAATCGTCGTATGCAG
TGAAAACTCTCTTCAATTCTTTATGCCGGTGTTGGGCGCGTTATTTATCGGAGTTGCAGTTGCGCCCGCG
AACGACATTTATAATGAACGTGAATTGCTCAACAGTATGGGCATTTCGCAGCCTACCGTGGTGTTCGTTT
CCAAAAAGGGGTTGCAAAAAATTTTGAACGTGCAAAAAAAGCTCCCAATCATCCAAAAAATTATTATCAT
GGATTCTAAAACGGATTACCAGGGATTTCAGTCGATGTACACGTTCGTCACATCTCATCTACCTCCCGGT
TTTAATGAATACGATTTTGTGCCAGAGTCCTTCGATAGGGACAAGACAATTGCACTGATCATGAACTCCT
CTGGATCTACTGGTCTGCCTAAAGGTGTCGCTCTGCCTCATAGAACTGCCTGCGTGAGATTCTCGCATGC
CAGAGATCCTATTTTTGGCAATCAAATCATTCCGGATACTGCGATTTTAAGTGTTGTTCCATTCCATCAC
GGTTTTGGAATGTTTACTACACTCGGATATTTGATATGTGGATTTCGAGTCGTCTTAATGTATAGATTTG
AAGAAGAACTGTTTCTGAGGAGCCTTCAGGATTACAAGATTCAAAGTGCGCTGCTGGTGCCAACCCTATT
CTCCTTCTTCGCCAAAAGCACTCTGATTGACAAATACGATTTATCTAATTTACACGAAATTGCTTCTGGT
GGCGCTCCCCTCTCTAAGGAAGTCGGGGAAGCGGTTGCCAAGAGGTTCCATCTGCCAGGTATCAGGCAAG
GATATGGGCTCACTGAGACTACATCAGCTATTCTGATTACACCCGAGGGGGATGATAAACCGGGCGCGGT
CGGTAAAGTTGTTCCATTTTTTGAAGCGAAGGTTGTGGATCTGGATACCGGGAAAACGCTGGGCGTTAAT
CAAAGAGGCGAACTGTGTGTGAGAGGTCCTATGATTATGTCCGGTTATGTAAACAATCCGGAAGCGACCA
ACGCCTTGATTGACAAGGATGGATGGCTACATTCTGGAGACATAGCTTACTGGGACGAGGACGAACACTT
CTTCATCGTTGACCGCCTGAAGTCTCTGATTAAGTACAAAGGCTATCAGGTGGCTCCCGCTGAATTGGAA
TCCATCTTGCTCCAACACCCCAACATCTTCGACGCAGGTGTCGCAGGTCTGCCCGACGATGACGCCGGTG
AACTTCCCGCCGCCGTTGTTGTTTTGGAGCACGGAAAGACGATGACGGAAAAAGAGATCGTGGATTACGT
CGCCAGTCAAGTAACAACCGCGAAAAAGTTGCGCGGAGGAGTTGTGTTTGTGGACGAAGTACCGAAAGGT
CTTACCGGAAAACTCGACGCAAGAAAAATCAGAGAGATCCTCATAAAGGCCAAGAAGGGCGGAAAGATCG
CCGTGGGTTCGGATTATAAGGACCATGACGGAGACTATAAGGACCATGACCTCGACGCTGCAGCAGCGGA
TTATAAGGACGATGACGATAAGTGAGCTTGTCCTGCTTTAATGAGATATGCGAGAAGCCTATGATCGCAT
GATATTTGCTTTCAATTCTGTTGTGCACGTTGTAAAAAACCTGAGCATGTGTAGCTCAGATCCTTACCGC
CGGTTTCGGTTCATTCTAATGAATATATCACCCGTTACTATCGTATTTTTATGAATAATATTCTCCGTTC
AATTTACTGATTGTACCCTACTACTTATATGTACAATATTAAAATGAAAACAATATATTGTGCTGAATAG
GTTTATAGCGACATCTATGATAGAGCGCCACAATAACAAACAATTGCGTTTTATTATTACAAATCCAATT
TTAAAAAAAGCGGCAGAACCGGTCAAACCTAAAAGACTGATTACATAAATCTTATTCAAATTTCAAAAGT
GCCCCAGGGGCTAGTATCTACGACACACCGAGCGGCGAACTAATAACGCTCACTGAAGGGAACTCCGGTT
CCCCGCCGGCGCGCATGGGTGAGATTCCTTGAAGTTGAGTATTGGCCGTCCGCTCTACCGAAAGTTACGG
GCACCATTCAACCCGGTCCAGCACGGCGGCCGGGTAACCGACTTGCTGCCCCGAGAATTATGCAGCATTT
TTTTGGTGTATGTGGGCCCCAAATGAAGTGCAGGTCAAACCTTGACAGTGACGACAAATCGTTGGGCGGG
TCCAGGGCGAATTTTGCGACAACATGTCGAGGCTCAGCAGGACCGCT
Features (pLannotate 1.2.2; 14 found; start..end, strand, type, name):
     42..66      +  misc_feature   RB T-DNA repeat: right border repeat from nopaline C58 T-DNA
    178..198     -  CDS            TetR (fragment): tetracycline resistance regulatory protein; tetR
    225..1370    -  CDS            trfA: TRFA_ECOLX - Experimental evidence at protein level: Swiss-Prot protein existence level 1. Also involved in plasmid copy number control, promoting intermolecular coupling of protein bound iterons at oriV, which inhibits replication initiation. From Escherichia coli.
   1706..2294    -  rep_origin     ori: high-copy-number ColE1/pMB1/pBR322/pUC origin of replication
   2465..3325    -  CDS            AmpR: β-lactamase; bla; confers resistance to ampicillin, carbenicillin, and related antibiotics
   3326..3430    -  promoter       AmpR promoter: bla
   3517..4148    -  rep_origin     oriV: incP origin of replication
   4240..4264    +  misc_feature   LB T-DNA repeat: left border repeat from nopaline C58 T-DNA
   4478..4500    +  promoter       CaMV 35S promoter (fragment): strong constitutive promoter from cauliflower mosaic virus
   4524..4546    +  promoter       CaMV 35S promoter (fragment): strong constitutive promoter from cauliflower mosaic virus
   4653..4674    +  promoter       CaMV 35S promoter (fragment): strong constitutive promoter from cauliflower mosaic virus
   4809..4864    +  misc_feature   TMV Ω: translational enhancer from the tobacco mosaic virus 5'-leader sequence (Gallie et al., 1988)
   4866..6515    +  CDS            luciferase: firefly luciferase; luc+; enhanced luc+ version of the luciferase gene
   6613..7320    +  terminator     OCS terminator: octopine synthase terminator
