[The description below was written by a language model from this plasmid's Addgene catalogue record and pLannotate feature annotations shown in this document.]
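Description:
pEPYC1CB0470 is a MoClo (Golden Gate modular cloning) Level 1 plasmid built in the pICH47732 acceptor backbone, carrying a single plant transcription unit that reports promoter activity through firefly luciferase. The backbone is a binary-type vector. Nopaline C58 T-DNA left and right border repeats flank the cargo, so the cassette lies within a region that Agrobacterium can transfer. The plasmid also carries the broad-host-range incP oriV together with the trfA replication initiator, alongside a high-copy ColE1/pUC-type origin for propagation in E. coli. Selection in bacteria is by ampicillin resistance (β-lactamase under its own promoter). The cassette was assembled through BsaI sites that were destroyed during cloning, as is usual for Type IIS assembly. A short annotated TetR fragment appears to be a backbone remnant rather than a functional gene.

The insert is described as MinSyn_104::TMV::LucF::Flag::ocsT. MinSyn_104 is a synthetic promoter, and the associated publication title describes rationally designed minimal synthetic promoters for plants. The feature annotation does not recognise it as a named part and finds only three very short matches to the CaMV 35S promoter in that region, which suggests that small 35S-derived motifs are embedded in an otherwise synthetic sequence. Downstream lie the tobacco mosaic virus Ω leader, a translational enhancer, then the luc+ firefly luciferase coding sequence and the octopine synthase terminator. The record lists a Flag tag after the luciferase, though it is not separately annotated in the feature table. The construct serves to quantify the strength of the MinSyn_104 promoter by luminescence in plant expression assays, and as a Level 1 module it can presumably be combined with other transcription units in higher-level MoClo assemblies.
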