Addgene plasmid #154719: pEPYC1CB0470
Purpose: MoClo Level 1 luciferase reporter
Depositing lab: Nicola Patron. Depositing organization: Earlham Institute. Publication: Rational design of minimal synthetic promoters for plants. Cai YM, Kallam K, Tidd H, Gendarini G, Salzman A, Patron NJ. Nucleic Acids Res. 2020 Aug 28. pii: 5897334. doi: 10.1093/nar/gkaa682. PubMed 32856047.
Backbone
  Vector backbone: pICH47732
  Vector type: Synthetic Biology
Growth in bacteria
  Bacterial resistance: Ampicillin, 100 μg/mL
  Growth temperature: 37°C
  Growth strain: NEB Stable
  Copy number: High Copy
Gene/Insert
  Gene/Insert name: MinSyn_104 Firefly luciferase expression cassette [MinSyn_104::TMV::LucF::Flag::ocsT]
  Species: Synthetic
  Cloning method: Restriction Enzyme; 5′ cloning site BsaI (destroyed during cloning); 3′ cloning site BsaI (destroyed during cloning)
Terms and licenses: Academic/Nonprofit Terms; Industry Terms: Not Available to Industry
Depositor comments: Please visit https://www.biorxiv.org/content/10.1101/2020.05.14.095406v1 for bioRxiv preprint.
How to cite: pEPYC1CB0470 was a gift from Nicola Patron (Addgene plasmid # 154719 ; http://n2t.net/addgene:154719 ; RRID:Addgene_154719)
